>Addgene plasmid #200096 | 11K-cyto-->R GLUT1-GFP | addgene full sequence | sequence record 391897 | Addgene NGS Result
TCCGCGTTACATAACTTACGGTAAATGGCCCGCCTGGCTGACCGCCCAACGACCCCCGCCCATTGACGTC
AATAATGACGTATGTTCCCATAGTAACGCCAATAGGGACTTTCCATTGACGTCAATGGGTGGAGTATTTA
CGGTAAACTGCCCACTTGGCAGTACATCAAGTGTATCATATGCCAAGTACGCCCCCTATTGACGTCAATG
ACGGTAAATGGCCCGCCTGGCATTATGCCCAGTACATGACCTTATGGGACTTTCCTACTTGGCAGTACAT
CTACGTATTAGTCATCGCTATTACCATGGTGATGCGGTTTTGGCAGTACATCAATGGGCGTGGATAGCGG
TTTGACTCACGGGGATTTCCAAGTCTCCACCCCATTGACGTCAATGGGAGTTTGTTTTGGCACCAAAATC
AACGGGACTTTCCAAAATGTCGTAACAACTCCGCCCCATTGACGCAAATGGGCGGTAGGCGTGTACGGTG
GGAGGTCTATATAAGCAGAGCTCAATAAAAGAGCCCACAACCCCTCACTCGGCGCGCCAGTCTTCCGATA
GACTGCGTCGCCCGGGTACCCGTATTCCCAATAAAGCCTCTTGCTGTTTGCATCCGAATCGTGGTCTCGC
TGTTCCTTGGGAGGGTCTCCTCTGAGTGATTGACTACCCACGACGGGGGTCTTTCATTTGGGGGCTCGTC
CGGGATTTGGAGACCCCTGCCCAGGGACCACCGACCCACCACCGGGAGGTAAGCTGGCCAGCAACTTATC
TGTGTCTGTCCGATTGTCTAGTGTCTATGTTTGATGTTATGCGCCTGCGTCTGTACTAGTTAGCTAACTA
GCTCTGTATCTGGCGGACCCGTGGTGGAACTGACGAGTTCTGAACACCCGGCCGCAACCCTGGGAGACGT
CCCAGGGACTTTGGGGGCCGTTTTTGTGGCCCGACCTGAGGAAGGGAGTCGATGTGGAATCCGACCCCGT
CAGGATATGTGGTTCTGGTAGGAGACGAGAACCTAAAACAGTTCCCGCCTCCGTCTGAATTTTTGCTTTC
GGTTTGGAACCGAAGCCGCGCGTCTTGTCTGCTGCAGCGCTGCAGCATCGTTCTGTGTTGTCTCTGTCTG
ACTGTGTTTCTGTATTTGTCTGAAAATTAGGGCCAGACTGTTACCACTCCCTTAAGTTTGACCTTAGGTC
ACTGGAAAGATGTCGAGCGGATCGCTCACAACCAGTCGGTAGATGTCAAGAAGAGACGTTGGGTTACCTT
CTGCTCTGCAGAATGGCCAACCTTTAACGTCGGATGGCCGCGAGACGGCACCTTTAACCGAGACCTCATC
ACCCAGGTTAAGATCAAGGTCTTTTCACCTGGCCCGCATGGACACCCAGACCAGGTCCCCTACATCGTGA
CCTGGGAAGCCTTGGCTTTTGACCCCCCTCCCTGGGTCAAGCCCTTTGTACACCCTAAGCCTCCGCCTCC
TCTTCCTCCATCCGCCCCGTCTCTCCCCCTTGAACCTCCTCGTTCGACCCCGCCTCGATCCTCCCTTTAT
CCAGCCCTCACTCCTTCTCTAGGCGCCGGAATTGAAGATCTGGGGGATCGATCCTCTAGAGTCCGTTACA
TAACTTACGGTAAATGGCCCGCCTGGCTGACCGCCCAACGACCCCCGCCCATTGACGTCAATAATGACGT
ATGTTCCCATAGTAACGCCAATAGGGACTTTCCATTGACGTCAATGGGTGGAGTATTTACGGTAAACTGC
CCACTTGGCAGTACATCAAGTGTATCATATGCCAAGTACGCCCCCTATTGACGTCAATGACGGTAAATGG
CCCGCCTGGCATTATGCCCAGTACATGACCTTATGGGACTTTCCTACTTGGCAGTACATCTACGTATTAG
TCATCGCTATTACCATGGTGATGCGGTTTTGGCAGTACATCAATGGGCGTGGATAGCGGTTTGACTCACG
GGGATTTCCAAGTCTCCACCCCATTGACGTCAATGGGAGTTTGTTTTGGCACCAAAATCAACGGGACTTT
CCAAAATGTCGTAACAACTCCGCCCCATTGACGCAAATGGGCGGTAGGCGTGTACGGTGGGAGGTCTATA
TAAGCAGAGCTCGTTTAGTGAACCGTCAGATCGCCTGGAGACGCCATCCACGCTGTTTTGACCTCCATAG
AAGACACCGGGACCGATCCAGCCTCCGCGGCCGGGAACGGTGCATTGGAACGGACCTGCAGGAATTGATC
CGCGGCCGCATGGAGCCCAGCAGCCGGCGGCTGACGGGTCGCCTCATGCTGGCCGTGGGAGGAGCAGTGC
TTGGCTCCCTGCAGTTTGGCTACAACACTGGAGTCATCAATGCCCCCCAGAAGGTGATCGAGGAGTTCTA
CAACCAGACATGGGTCCACCGCTATGGGGAGAGCATCCTGCCCACCACGCTCACCACGCTCTGGTCCCTC
TCAGTGGCCATCTTTTCTGTTGGGGGCATGATTGGCTCCTTCTCTGTGGGCCTTTTCGTTAACCGCTTTG
GCCGGCGGAATTCAATGCTGATGATGAACCTGCTGGCCTTCGTGTCCGCCGTGCTCATGGGCTTCTCGAA
ACTGGGCAAGTCCTTTGAGATGCTGATCCTGGGCCGCTTCATCATCGGTGTGTACTGCGGCCTGACCACA
GGCTTCGTGCCCATGTATGTGGGTGAAGTGTCACCCACAGCCCTTCGTGGGGCCCTGGGCACCCTGCACC
AGCTGGGCATCGTCGTCGGCATCCTCATCGCCCAGGTGTTCGGCCTGGACTCCATCATGGGCAACAAGGA
CCTGTGGCCCCTGCTGCTGAGCATCATCTTCATCCCGGCCCTGCTGCAGTGCATCGTGCTGCCCTTCTGC
CCCGAGAGTCCCCGCTTCCTGCTCATCAACCGCAACGAGGAGAACCGGGCCCGGAGTGTGCTACGGCGGC
TGCGCGGGACAGCTGACGTGACCCATGACCTGCAGGAGATGCGGGAAGAGAGTCGGCAGATGATGCGGGA
GCGGCGGGTCACCATCCTGGAGCTGTTCCGCTCCCCCGCCTACCGCCAGCCCATCCTCATCGCTGTGGTG
CTGCAGCTGTCCCAGCAGCTGTCTGGCATCAACGCTGTCTTCTATTACTCCACGAGCATCTTCGAGAAGG
CGGGGGTGCAGCAGCCTGTGTATGCCACCATTGGCTCCGGTATCGTCAACACGGCCTTCACTGTCGTGTC
GCTGTTTGTGGTGGAGCGAGCAGGCCGGCGGACCCTGCACCTCATAGGCCTCGCTGGCATGGCGGGTTGT
GCCATACTCATGACCATCGCGCTAGCACTGCTGGAGCAGCTACCCTGGATGTCCTATCTGAGCATCGTGG
CCATCTTTGGCTTTGTGGCCTTCTTTGAAGTGGGTCCTGGCCCCATCCCATGGTTCATCGTGGCTGAACT
CTTCAGCCAGGGTCCACGTCCAGCTGCCATTGCCGTTGCAGGCTTCTCCAACTGGACCTCAAATTTCATT
GTGGGCATGTGCTTCCAGTATGTGGAGCAACTGTGTGGTCCCTACGTCTTCATCATCTTCACTGTGCTCC
TGGTTCTGTTCTTCATCTTCACCTACTTCCGGGTTCCTGAGACTCGGGGCCGGACCTTCGATGAGATCGC
TTCCGGCTTCCGGCAGGGGGGAGCCAGCCAAAGTGACCGGACACCCGAGGAGCTGTTCCATCCCCTGGGG
GCTGATTCCCAAGTGAAGGGTGGGCGCGCCGACCCAGCTTTCTTGTACAAAGTGGTTCGATCTAGAATGG
CTAGCAAAGGAGAAGAACTTTTCACTGGAGTTGTCCCAATTCTTGTTGAATTAGATGGTGATGTTAATGG
GCACAAATTTTCTGTCAGTGGAGAGGGTGAAGGTGATGCTACATACGGAAAGCTTACCCTTAAATTTATT
TGCACTACTGGAAAACTACCTGTTCCATGGCCAACACTTGTCACTACTTTCTCTTATGGTGTTCAATGCT
TTTCCCGTTATCCGGATCATATGAAACGGCATGACTTTTTCAAGAGTGCCATGCCCGAAGGTTATGTACA
GGAACGCACTATATCTTTCAAAGATGACGGGAACTACAAGACGCGTGCTGAAGTCAAGTTTGAAGGTGAT
ACCCTTGTTAATCGTATCGAGTTAAAAGGTATTGATTTTAAAGAAGATGGAAACATTCTCGGACACAAAC
TCGAGTACAACTATAACTCACACAATGTATACATCACGGCAGACAAACAAAAGAATGGAATCAAAGCTAA
CTTCAAAATTCGCCACAACATTGAAGATGGATCCGTTCAACTAGCAGACCATTATCAACAAAATACTCCA
ATTGGCGATGGCCCTGTCCTTTTACCAGACAACCATTACCTGTCGACACAATCTGCCCTTTCGAAAGATC
CCAACGAAAAGCGTGACCACATGGTCCTTCTTGAGTTTGTAACTGCTGCTGGGATTACACATGGCATGGA
TGAGCTCTACAAATAATTAATTAACGGATCCGGAATTCCGCCCCCCCCCCCCCCCCCCCTCTCCCTCCCC
CCCCCCTAACGTTACTGGCCGAAGCCGCTTGGAATAAGGCCGGTGTGCGTTTGTCTATATGTTATTTTCC
ACCATATTGCCGTCTTTTGGCAATGTGAGGGCCCGGAAACCTGGCCCTGTCTTCTTGACGAGCATTCCTA
GGGGTCTTTCCCCTCTCGCCAAAGGAATGCAAGGTCTGTTGAATGTCGTGAAGGAAGCAGTTCCTCTGGA
AGCTTCTTGAAGACAAACAACGTCTGTAGCGACCCTTTGCAGGCAGCGGAACCCCCCACCTGGCGACAGG
TGCCTCTGCGGCCAAAAGCCACGTGTATAAGATACACCTGCAAAGGCGGCACAACCCCAGTGCCACGTTG
TGAGTTGGATAGTTGTGGAAAGAGTCAAATGGCTCTCCTCAAGCGTATTCAACAAGGGGCTGAAGGATGC
CCAGAAGGTACCCCATTGTATGGGATCTGATCTGGGGCCTCGGTGCACATGCTTTACATGTGTTTAGTCG
AGGTTAAAAAAACGTCTAGGCCCCCCGAACCACGGGGACGTGGTTTTCCTTTGAAAAACACGATGATAAG
CTTGCCACAACCCACAAGGAGACGACCTTCCATGACCGAGTACAAGCCCACGGTGCGCCTCGCCACCCGC
GACGACGTCCCCCGGGCCGTACGCACCCTCGCCGCCGCGTTCGCCGACTACCCCGCCACGCGCCACACCG
TCGACCCGGACCGCCACATCGAGCGGGTCACCGAGCTGCAAGAACTCTTCCTCACGCGCGTCGGGCTCGA
CATCGGCAAGGTGTGGGTCGCGGACGACGGCGCCGCGGTGGCGGTCTGGACCACGCCGGAGAGCGTCGAA
GCGGGGGCGGTGTTCGCCGAGATCGGCCCGCGCATGGCCGAGTTGAGCGGTTCCCGGCTGGCCGCGCAGC
AACAGATGGAAGGCCTCCTGGCGCCGCACCGGCCCAAGGAGCCCGCGTGGTTCCTGGCCACCGTCGGCGT
CTCGCCCGACCACCAGGGCAAGGGTCTGGGCAGCGCCGTCGTGCTCCCCGGAGTGGAGGCGGCCGAGCGC
GCCGGGGTGCCCGCCTTCCTGGAGACCTCCGCGCCCCGCAACCTCCCCTTCTACGAGCGGCTCGGCTTCA
CCGTCACCGCCGACGTCGAGGTGCCCGAAGGACCGCGCACCTGGTGCATGACCCGCAAGCCCGGTGCCTG
ACGCCCGCCCCACGACCCGCAGCGCCCGACCGAAAGGAGCGCACGACCCCATGGCTCCGACCGAAGCCAC
CCGGGGCGGCCCCGCCGACCCCGCACCCGCCCCCGAGGCCCACCGACTCTAGTCGAGGGCTGCAGCGCTG
CAGAGGCCGAGTGCAGAACTGCTCCAAAGGGACCTCAAGGCTTTCCGAGGGACACTAGGCTGACTCCATC
GAGCCAGTGTAGAGATAAGCTTATCGATTAGTCCAATTTGTTAAAGACAGGATATCAGTGGTCCAGGCTC
TAGTTTTGACTCAACAATATCACCAGCTGAAGCCTATAGAGTACGAGCCATAGATAAAATAAAAGATTTT
ATTTAGTCTCCAGAAAAAGGGGGGAATGAAAGACCCCACCTGTAGGTTTGGCAAGCTAGCTTAAGTAACG
CCATTTTGCAAGGCATGGAAAAATACATAACTGAGAATAGAGAAGTTCAGATCAAGGTCAGGAACAGATG
GAACAGGGTCGACCCTAGAGAACCATCAGATGTTTCCAGGGTGCCCCAAGGACCTGAAATGACCCTGTGC
CTTATTTGAACTAACCAATCAGTTCGCTTCTCGCTTCTGTTCGCGCGCTTCTGCTCCCCGAGCTCAATAA
AAGAGCCCACAACCCCTCACTCGGGGCGCCAGTCCTCCGATTGACTGAGTCGCCCGGGTACCCGTGTATC
CAATAAACCCTCTTGCAGTTGCATCCGACTTGTGGTCTCGCTGTTCCTTGGGAGGGTCTCCTCTGAGTGA
TTGACTACCCGTCAGCGGGGGTCTTTCATTTGGGGGCTCGTCCGGGATCGGGAGACCCCTGCCCAGGGAC
CACCGACCCACCACCGGGAGGTAAGCTGGCTGCCTCGCGCGTTTCGGTGATGACGGTGAAAACCTCTGAC
ACATGCAGCTCCCGGAGACGGTCACAGCTTGTCTGTAAGCGGATGCCGGGAGCAGACAAGCCCGTCAGGG
CGCGTCAGCGGGTGTTGGCGGGTGTCGGGGCGCAGCCATGACCCAGTCACGTAGCGATAGCGGAGTGTAG
ATCCGGCTGTGGAATGTGTGTCAGTTAGGGTGTGGAAAGTCCCCAGGCTCCCCAGCAGGCAGAAGTATGC
AAAGCATGCATCTCAATTAGTCAGCAACCAGGTGTGGAAAGTCCCCAGGCTCCCCAGCAGGCAGAAGTAT
GCAAAGCATGCATCTCAATTAGTCAGCAACCATAGTCCCGCCCCTAACTCCGCCCATCCCGCCCCTAACT
CCGCCCAGTTCCGCCCATTCTCCGCCCCATGGCTGACTAATTTTTTTTATTTATGCAGAGGCCGAGGCCG
CCTCGGCCTCTGAGCTATTCCAGAAGTAGTGAGGAGGCTTTTTTGGAGGCCTAGGCTTTTGCAAAAAGCT
TACTGGCTTAACTATGCGGCATCAGAGCAGATTGTACTGAGAGTGCACCATATGCGGTGTGAAATACCGC
ACAGATGCGTAAGGAGAAAATACCGCATCAGGCGCTCTTCCGCTTCCTCGCTCACTGACTCGCTGCGCTC
GGTCGTTCGGCTGCGGCGAGCGGTATCAGCTCACTCAAAGGCGGTAATACGGTTATCCACAGAATCAGGG
GATAACGCAGGAAAGAACATGTGAGCAAAAGGCCAGCAAAAGGCCAGGAACCGTAAAAAGGCCGCGTTGC
TGGCGTTTTTCCATAGGCTCCGCCCCCCTGACGAGCATCACAAAAATCGACGCTCAAGTCAGAGGTGGCG
AAACCCGACAGGACTATAAAGATACCAGGCGTTTCCCCCTGGAAGCTCCCTCGTGCGCTCTCCTGTTCCG
ACCCTGCCGCTTACCGGATACCTGTCCGCCTTTCTCCCTTCGGGAAGCGTGGCGCTTTCTCATAGCTCAC
GCTGTAGGTATCTCAGTTCGGTGTAGGTCGTTCGCTCCAAGCTGGGCTGTGTGCACGAACCCCCCGTTCA
GCCCGACCGCTGCGCCTTATCCGGTAACTATCGTCTTGAGTCCAACCCGGTAAGACACGACTTATCGCCA
CTGGCAGCAGCCACTGGTAACAGGATTAGCAGAGCGAGGTATGTAGGCGGTGCTACAGAGTTCTTGAAGT
GGTGGCCTAACTACGGCTACACTAGAAGGACAGTATTTGGTATCTGCGCTCTGCTGAAGCCAGTTACCTT
CGGAAAAAGAGTTGGTAGCTCTTGATCCGGCAAACAAACCACCGCTGGTAGCGGTGGTTTTTTTGTTTGC
AAGCAGCAGATTACGCGCAGAAAAAAAGGATCTCAAGAAGATCCTTTGATCTTTTCTACGGGGTCTGACG
CTCAGTGGAACGAAAACTCACGTTAAGGGATTTTGGTCATGAGATTATCAAAAAGGATCTTCACCTAGAT
CCTTTTAAATTAAAAATGAAGTTTTAAATCAATCTAAAGTATATATGAGTAAACTTGGTCTGACAGTTAC
CAATGCTTAATCAGTGAGGCACCTATCTCAGCGATCTGTCTATTTCGTTCATCCATAGTTGCCTGACTCC
CCGTCGTGTAGATAACTACGATACGGGAGGGCTTACCATCTGGCCCCAGTGCTGCAATGATACCGCGAGA
CCCACGCTCACCGGCTCCAGATTTATCAGCAATAAACCAGCCAGCCGGAAGGGCCGAGCGCAGAAGTGGT
CCTGCAACTTTATCCGCCTCCATCCAGTCTATTAATTGTTGCCGGGAAGCTAGAGTAAGTAGTTCGCCAG
TTAATAGTTTGCGCAACGTTGTTGCCATTGCTGCAGGCATCGTGGTGTCACGCTCGTCGTTTGGTATGGC
TTCATTCAGCTCCGGTTCCCAACGATCAAGGCGAGTTACATGATCCCCCATGTTGTGCAAAAAAGCGGTT
AGCTCCTTCGGTCCTCCGATCGTTGTCAGAAGTAAGTTGGCCGCAGTGTTATCACTCATGGTTATGGCAG
CACTGCATAATTCTCTTACTGTCATGCCATCCGTAAGATGCTTTTCTGTGACTGGTGAGTACTCAACCAA
GTCATTCTGAGAATAGTGTATGCGGCGACCGAGTTGCTCTTGCCCGGCGTCAACACGGGATAATACCGCG
CCACATAGCAGAACTTTAAAAGTGCTCATCATTGGAAAACGTTCTTCGGGGCGAAAACTCTCAAGGATCT
TACCGCTGTTGAGATCCAGTTCGATGTAACCCACTCGTGCACCCAACTGATCTTCAGCATCTTTTACTTT
CACCAGCGTTTCTGGGTGAGCAAAAACAGGAAGGCAAAATGCCGCAAAAAAGGGAATAAGGGCGACACGG
AAATGTTGAATACTCATACTCTTCCTTTTTCAATATTATTGAAGCATTTATCAGGGTTATTGTCTCATGA
GCGGATACATATTTGAATGTATTTAGAAAAATAAACAAATAGGGGTTCCGCGCACATTTCCCCGAAAAGT
GCCACCTGACGTCTAAGAAACCATTATTATCATGACATTAACCTATAAAAATAGGCGTATCACGAGGCCC
TTTCGTCTTCAAGAATTAGCTTGGCCATTGCATACGTTGTATCCATATCATAATATGTACATTTATATTG
GCTCATGTCCAACATTACCGCCATGTTGACATTGATTATTGACTAGTTATTAATAGTAATCAATTACGGG
GTCATTAGTTCATAGCCCATATATGGAGT
Features (pLannotate 1.2.2; 24 found; start..end, strand, type, name):
    309..512     +  promoter       CMV promoter: human cytomegalovirus (CMV) immediate early promoter
    513..688     +  LTR            5' LTR (truncated): truncated long terminal repeat from Moloney murine sarcoma virus
    810..1084    +  misc_feature   MESV Ψ (fragment): packaging signal of murine embryonic stem cell virus
   1151..1567    +  CDS            gag (truncated): truncated Moloney murine leukemia virus (MMLV) gag gene lacking the start codon
   1604..1907    +  enhancer       CMV enhancer: human cytomegalovirus immediate early enhancer
   1908..2111    +  promoter       CMV promoter: human cytomegalovirus (CMV) immediate early promoter
   2250..3725    +  CDS            SLC2A1: GTR1_HUMAN - Also known as GLUT1 From Homo sapiens (Human).
   3742..3766    -  protein_bind   attB2: mutant version of attB; recombination site for the Gateway® BP reaction BP Clonase™
   3777..4496    +  CDS            Cycle 3 GFP: Cycle 3 GFP (Crameri et al., 1996) mammalian codon-optimized
   4519..4539    -  promoter       chicken β-actin promoter (fragment): contains a 21-bp deletion relative to the standard chicken β-actin promoter
   4647..5109    +  misc_feature   IRES: internal ribosome entry site (IRES) of the encephalomyocarditis virus (EMCV)
   5142..5741    +  CDS            PuroR: puromycin N-acetyltransferase; pac from Streptomyces alboniger; confers resistance to puromycin
   5791..5856    +  CDS            dmpM (fragment): DMPM_STRAD - Protein inferred from homology: Swiss-Prot protein existence level 3. From Streptomyces alboniger.
   5869..5940    +  CDS            Mos (fragment): MOS_MOUSE - Experimental evidence at transcript level: Swiss-Prot protein existence level 2. From Mus musculus (Mouse).
   5973..6073    +  CDS            env (fragment): murine leukemia virus gPr80 envelope polyprotein precursor; env; proteolytically cleaved into gp70SU and p15TM subunits
   6115..6540    +  LTR            3' LTR (ΔU3): self-inactivating 3' long terminal repeat (LTR) from Moloney murine leukemia virus
   6609..6649    +  CDS            rop (fragment): Rop protein, which maintains plasmids at low copy number; rop
   6751..6789    +  misc_feature   bom (fragment): basis of mobility region from pBR322
   6806..7135    +  promoter       SV40 promoter: SV40 enhancer and early promoter
   7141..7242    +  misc_feature   bom (fragment): basis of mobility region from pBR322
   7428..8016    -  rep_origin     ori: high-copy-number ColE1/pMB1/pBR322/pUC origin of replication
   8187..9047    -  CDS            AmpR: β-lactamase; bla; confers resistance to ampicillin, carbenicillin, and related antibiotics
   9048..9152    -  promoter       AmpR promoter: bla
   9338..308     +  enhancer       CMV enhancer (across the origin): human cytomegalovirus immediate early enhancer
