[The description below was written by a language model from this plasmid's Addgene catalogue record and pLannotate feature annotations shown in this document.]
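Description:
11K-cyto-->R GLUT1-GFP is a self-inactivating gammaretroviral expression plasmid built on the pQCXIP backbone (about 9.4 kb in total) for stable expression of a lysine-less variant of the human glucose transporter GLUT1 (SLC2A1) in mammalian cells. It is maintained in bacteria through a high-copy ColE1/pUC-type origin and an ampicillin resistance gene. The viral portion begins with a hybrid CMV enhancer/promoter fused to a truncated 5' LTR, which drives transcription of the packageable genome in producer cells. This is followed by a Ψ packaging signal with a truncated, start-codon-less gag segment, and the region ends in a U3-deleted 3' LTR. Because that deletion is copied to the 5' end during reverse transcription, the integrated provirus lacks LTR promoter activity, and expression depends on the internal promoter.

That internal promoter is a CMV immediate-early enhancer/promoter driving a bicistronic transcript. The first cistron is the GLUT1 coding sequence joined at its C terminus to GFP, annotated as a codon-optimized Cycle 3 GFP. A short linker between the two contains a residual Gateway attB2 site. An EMCV IRES then allows translation of puromycin N-acetyltransferase from the same mRNA, so puromycin selection enriches for cells expressing the fusion. The GLUT1 insert carries lysine-to-arginine substitutions at all eleven cytosolic lysines (positions 6, 7, 225, 229, 230, 245, 255, 256, 451, 456 and 477), which removes the cytosolic lysine residues that could serve as ubiquitin acceptor sites. The associated study concerns TXNIP- and ubiquitin-dependent lysosomal trafficking of GLUT1, so the construct likely serves as a fluorescently trackable mutant for comparison with wild-type transporter. Several short annotated fragments (β-actin promoter, dmpM, Mos, env, rop, bom) appear to be backbone remnants or incidental matches.
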