Addgene plasmid #200096: 11K-cyto-->R GLUT1-GFP
Purpose: human GLUT1 with K-->R mutations for all 11 cytosolic lysines and a C-terminal GFP tag in pQCXIP vector
Depositing lab: Jason MacGurn. Depositing organization: Vanderbilt University. Publication: Lysosomal trafficking of the glucose transporter GLUT1 requires sequential regulation by TXNIP and ubiquitin. Qualls-Histed SJ, Nielsen CP, MacGurn JA. iScience. 2023 Feb 6;26(3):106150. doi: 10.1016/j.isci.2023.106150. eCollection 2023 Mar 17. PubMed 36890792.
Backbone
  Vector backbone: pQCXIP
  Backbone manufacturer: ClonTech
  Backbone size w/o insert (bp): 7400
  Total vector size (bp): 9409
  Vector type: Mammalian Expression, Retroviral
  Selectable markers: Puromycin
Growth in bacteria
  Bacterial resistance: Ampicillin, 100 μg/mL
  Growth temperature: 37°C
  Growth strain: NEB Stable
  Copy number: High Copy
Gene/Insert
  Gene/Insert name: GLUT1
  Species: H. sapiens (human)
  Insert size (bp): 2245
  Mutation: K-->R mutations of amino acids 6, 7, 225, 229, 230, 245, 255, 256, 451, 456, 477
  GenBank ID: NM_006516.4
  Entrez Gene: SLC2A1 (a.k.a. CSE, DYT17, DYT18, DYT9, EIG12, GLUT, GLUT-1, GLUT1, GLUT1DS, HTLVR, PED, SDCHCN)
  Promoter: CMV
  Tag / fusion protein: GFP (C terminal on insert)
  Cloning method: Restriction Enzyme; 5′ cloning site XhoI (not destroyed); 3′ cloning site AleI (not destroyed)
  Sequencing primers: 5′ AACCGTCAGATCGCCTGGAG
Terms and licenses: Academic/Nonprofit Terms; Industry Terms: Not Available to Industry
How to cite: 11K-cyto-->R GLUT1-GFP was a gift from Jason MacGurn (Addgene plasmid # 200096 ; http://n2t.net/addgene:200096 ; RRID:Addgene_200096)
